>Addgene plasmid #179575 | pJH3410 | addgene full sequence | sequence record 355660 | Addgene NGS Result
GCAAACCGCCTCTCCCCGCGCGTTGGCCGATTCATTAATGCAGCTGGCACGACAGGTTTCCCGACTGGAA
AGCGGGCAGTGAGCGCAACGCAATTAATGTGAGTTAGCTCACTCATTAGGCACCCCAGGCTTTACACTTT
ATGCTTCCGGCTCGTATGTTGTGTGGAATTGTGAGCGGATAACAATTTCACACAGGAAACAGCTATGACC
ATGATTACGCCAAGCTGTAAGTTTAAACATGATCTTACTAACTAACTATTCTCATTTAAATTTTCAGAGC
TTAAAAATGGCTGAAATCACTCACAACGATGGATACGCTAACAACTTGGAAATGAAATAAGCTTGGGCTG
CAGCATGCGGCCGCCGGGAAACATGATATCGACGGACATATTTTTGATTGATTATCATAATTTTCGTGGG
AATCTTCGGAACATGCTCTTTGCGGTTTATAAGTGGAGATGCGCCAACGGGAAACTTGTTTTAAAACTAT
TCCTATGGTGCTAACATCACCACATGAAAACTTTTCAAAACTTTTTTGGGTTTTTTATTTTTTTATTATT
ATTCGTATCTAAACATTGTAGGCGTTGTGATGTTGCCCTAAATTTCTTTAAAAAGAGCGAACATTTTCAA
AAATTTGCTATTTAAATCGAATGAAAATTTCCATTCAAATATTTGAAAAAAATTATGAAAAAATTCCTTT
TGTTGCATCTTCATCTTCTATGAAAGTTACAATTTTAGTTGGATCAGAAATATGAGATATCAAAAAAAAA
TTAAGATTTTTTTGTTTGTTTTTTTGAAGCCTAAAATATTTTGATATCATTTATCTCTTATGTCTTTTGT
TTTATCGAAACGTTTACAACACATCAACTATGCGTCAATAAATTTTTTAGGTAGTTAAACAAATGTTGAA
AAAAAAAGCAAAAGCAACCAAGAGCTGTTAAAATAGAGAAAATGCAGTTATTTTTTATATTCAAGAAAAG
TTATCACAGAAGTTCCGTAATGAGTTTTTTCCTTATCAACATGTTCCCATCAACTTCTTAGTTTCTCCTC
ATTCCCATTGTTCAACATAATTATCACCTCTGACCTTATTCTGCTCTTTTTAAGCACAGGTGTTAATATG
CCGTCCATCATATTTGCCCTCCGTCTGCCGCTTTCCTTATCTGACCTTTACATCGCCTTTTTGTATATGT
ACATAATAATTGTATCATCATCAACCTCCGCCATAAACATGCATGTCTTTTTACCTCTTTTGGCATGTAC
CGTTCTTCTTTGTATTTTTATTATGTCTTCCTTCCATCTTCCCTCTTTTTTACGGATTTTCGGATTGCGG
AAGAAGAAGATGGTCGATAATTACCGTAATGAGGTAATTTGAAACATATTGGACAGAAGAAATACGCGCG
GATGCTTTCGGTGGCAAGGTTAATTCGTTGTCTTTGTTTCTGGAATGTCCTTCATAAAAAACACGGATTA
CCACCTGTTTTTAACGTGGATTAAGATTTTTGGAAACAATTTACTCTGCCTAATTTTTTTGTACATTTAA
AAATGTAGACTTACCGAATTCACCGAGCTTGACCAGTTTTAAAGGTTACCGTTCACACTAAAAATTGTTG
AAAAAATTTTCGACTAAACCTAATGATTTTATTTTAAAAAATAAATGAAATAGCATACAAATTTGGATTT
TTTTCAATTTTTTTCAAGAAAATCATGAAACATTTAGAAAACTCGAGTAACAAGCTTTCCGTTCATTCTG
TAATTTTTAAGTTCCAAATTTAAAAAAATGCATTTTGATTTACTGGGATTGCCGTGCTCGTAATTATCAG
CAAAACATTTGCCGAATTAGCCGAGCTCGACAATCTATTTTTTCGCAAACTTTTGCCATGTTTCGTAAAA
CAATTTTCCATTTTATGGTAGACATTTTTCATCAATGAATTCACAAAATTTAAAATCCCCACTGAAAGTA
CCAAAATCTTCCTGAAAAATCCGGCAAAAAATCCATCTCATTATCATGTCACATATACATGTTCTATTGG
CACTATGTTTGGGATGTCCTCCAATTAATACTTCTGTGTCAATCTCATCGGCGCCCGGCGGCCACTACCA
AATGCAAAACTTTGTTTGTAAAAGAAGAAGCCAATAATTTTCTCGTTATTCATTTTTATTACTCTTTTTG
CGTTTCATTCTTCTTTGTTCGAATTGATGAACGCACGTTGCTTCTCTCTGGTTTTCCTGCCGTTCCTTAT
ATTGCCAAGGAAACCAATGCGGATTTTCGGAAGATTTTCTTCATGTCCTTTAGAAAATATCACCACTTTT
CTTCTTTTTCCATTTCAAATTTCAATTTCCATACAACTCATCTTCTATTATAGCTTTTCAGGTGTTCGAC
TGTTTGAAGATAAGAATCAATTAAAATTTGGTTCACTGAGCATGTCATCCACTTTTCCTTTTCTTTGTTC
TAAAATTCACCAAACTGAATTTTCCTTAACCGGAAATTTACATGAAAATAAGAAACATGGATTACATCCT
TTACATATCATTTTTGTTTTTTTATGTGTATTCCATGTTCCCAAAAGTTTGATGCAATTTTTGATTCTTT
TTCAATTTTCCAAATTCGTGTCTCGCAGGGAACGATTCACAGTCCAACATTCCCAAATTGCGAAATTTTA
GAATATATATTCCCAAGCGTCGAATATCTCAAAAATTTGTCGTTTTCTCAGTTTGACATGTCACCTTTGC
CGGTTCCTCTATTCGTCTATTAGCTCTCCAGAGAGCAATGTCATGTCACACGAAGAATTCAGGGACATGT
TTCGTTTTTTTTTGTTTGCATGTGGTCACCGATATGGGAACTTGAACTTTCCAATTTTTGCTTGCTTTTT
CTTTTCCGGAAACTTAATACTATTTGAGAAACTCCGCATCTTATTTGTTTGATCCCAAATTCTGAAATTC
CTCTTTGAATTTGATCTCAAGCTTCACTATAAAAAATTGTTTCAGGAAAATTGGAAGAGCAAGCAAGAAA
ACCCGGGATTGGCCAAAGGACCCAAAGGTATGTTTCGAATGATACTAACATAACATAGAACATTTTCAGG
AGGACCCTTGGCTAGCGTCGACGGATCCCGATGTCGGACACAATTCTTGGTTTCAACAAATCAAACGTCG
TTTTGGCTGCTGGAATTGCTGGAGCCGCTTTCCTCGGCTACTGCATTTACTTCGATCATAAGAGAATCAA
CGCTCCAGACTACAAGGACAAGATTAGGCAAAGTCAGTGTTTTAACAACATATTTCCTTCGGATTTTTAT
CTAAAAACAACTTATTTTCTTTCAGAGAGACGTGCCCAGGCTGGGGATCCTATGGAGAAAAGTTTCGTGA
TAACTGATCCACGGCTGCCAGACAATCCCATCATCTTCGCATCCGATGGCTTCCTGGAGCTGACCGAGTA
TTCCAGAGAGGAGATCCTGGGCCGCAATGGCCGCTTTCTGCAGGGACCAGAGACAGACCAGGCCACAGTG
CAGAAGATTCGCGATGCCATTAGAGATCAGCGCGAGATTACCGTGCAGCTGATAAACTACACAAAAAGCG
GGAAGAAATTCTGGAACCTCCTGCACCTCCAGCCCATGAGGGACCAGAAGGGTGAGCTCCAGTATTTCAT
CGGAGTGCAGCTGGATGGATAAAGATCCCCGAGATCTTCAGCGCTCAGCATTCGTAGAATTGTAAGTTTA
AACTTTCTCATACTAACTAACGCGCTCTATTTAAATTTTCAGAATTCGCTGTCTCATCCTACTTTCACCT
AGTTAACTGCTTGTCTTAAAATCTATGCTTCTCTTTAGTATCTAAAATTTTCCTAGAAGCTTACAAGTAT
ATAAATGGTCTCTTCTCAATAAAGGTTGTATATTTATTCATCTTATTGAATCTGCCATTTCCTCGTTTTT
GCGAGTTTATATACCTTCCAATTTTCTTTCTATTGTATTTTCAACTTCTAATTTTAATTCAGGGAAACTG
CTTCAACGCATCGGTACCCTATGGTCTCAAAGGGTGAAGAAGATAACATGGCAATTATTAAAGAGTTTAT
GCGTTTCAAGGTGCATATGGAGGGATCTGTCAATGGGCATGAGTTTGAAATTGAAGGTGAAGGAGAAGGC
CGACCATATGAGGGAACACAAACCGCAAAACTAAAGGTAAGTTTAAACATATATATACTAACTAACCCTG
ATTATTTAAATTTTCAGGTAACTAAAGGCGGACCATTACCATTCGCCTGGGACATCCTCTCTCCACAGTT
CATGTATGGAAGTAAAGCTTATGTTAAACATCCGGCAGATATACCAGATTATTTGAAACTTTCATTCCCG
GAGGGTTTTAAGTGGGAACGCGTAATGAATTTTGAAGACGGAGGAGTTGTTACAGTGACGCAAGACTCAA
GGTAAGTTTAAACAGTTCGGTACTAACTAACCATACATATTTAAATTTTCAGCCTCCAAGATGGAGAATT
TATTTATAAAGTCAAACTTCGAGGAACGAATTTCCCCTCGGATGGATCTGTTATGCAGAAGAAGACTATG
GGATGGGAAGCTTCAAGTGAAAGAATGTACCCTGAAGACGGTGCTCTTAAGGGAGAGATTAAACAACGTC
TTAAATTGAAAGATGGAGGACATTACGATGCTGAGGTAAGTTTAAACATGATTTTACTAACTAACTAATC
TGATTTAAATTTTCAGGTGAAGACAACTTACAAAGCCAAAAAACCAGTTCAGCTGCCAGGAGCGTACAAT
GTTAATATTAAACTGGATATCACCTCCCACAACGAGGATTACACTATCGTTGAGCAATATGAAAGAGCTG
AAGGGCGGCACTCGACAGGTGGCATGGATGAATTGTATAAGTAGGAGCTCCCGAGATCTTCAGCGCTCAG
CATTCGTAGAATTGTAAGTTTAAACTTTCTCATACTAACTAACGCGCTCTATTTAAATTTTCAGAATTCC
AACTGAGCGCCGGTCGCTACCATTACCAACTTGTCTGGTGTCAAAAATAATAGGGGCCGCTGTCATCAGA
GTAAGTTTAAACTGAGTTCTACTAACTAACGAGTAATATTTAAATTTTCAGCATCTCGCGCCCGTGCCTC
TGACTTCTAAGTCCAATTACTCTTCAACATCCCTACATGCTCTTTCTCCCTGTGCTCCCACCCCCTATTT
TTGTTATTATCAAAAAACTTCTCTTAATTTCTTTGTTTTTTAGCTTCTTTTAAGTCACCTCTAACAATGA
AATTGTGTAGATTCAAAAATAGAATTAATTCGTAATAAAAAGTCGAAAAAAATTGTGCTCCCTCCCCCCA
TTAATAATAATTCTATCCCAAAATCTACACAATGTTCTGTGTACACTTCTTATGTTTTTTACTTCTGATA
AATTTTTTTGAAACATCATAGAAAAAACCGCACACAAAATACCTTATCATATGTTACGTTTCAGTTTATG
ACCGCAATTTTTATTTCTTCGCACGTCTGGGCCTCTCATGACGTCAAATCATGCTCATCGTGAAAAAGTT
TTGGAGTATTTTTGGAATTTTTCAATCAAGTGAAAGTTTATGAAATTAATTTTCCTGCTTTTGCTTTTTG
GGGTTTCCCCTATTGTTTGTCAAGATTTCGAGGACGGCGTTTTTCTTGCTAAAATCACAAGTATTGATGA
GCACGATGCAAGAAAGATCGGAAGAAGGTTTGGGTTTGAGGCTCAGTGGAAGGTGAGTAGAAGTTGATAA
TTTGAAAGTGGAGTAGTGTCTATGGGGTTTTTGCCTTAAATGACAGAATACATTCCCAATATACCAAACA
TAACTGTTTCCTACTAGTCGGCCGTACGGGCCCTTTCGTCTCGCGCGTTTCGGTGATGACGGTGAAAACC
TCTGACACATGCAGCTCCCGGAGACGGTCACAGCTTGTCTGTAAGCGGATGCCGGGAGCAGACAAGCCCG
TCAGGGCGCGTCAGCGGGTGTTGGCGGGTGTCGGGGCTGGCTTAACTATGCGGCATCAGAGCAGATTGTA
CTGAGAGTGCACCATATGCGGTGTGAAATACCGCACAGATGCGTAAGGAGAAAATACCGCATCAGGCGGC
CTTAAGGGCCTCGTGATACGCCTATTTTTATAGGTTAATGTCATGATAATAATGGTTTCTTAGACGTCAG
GTGGCACTTTTCGGGGAAATGTGCGCGGAACCCCTATTTGTTTATTTTTCTAAATACATTCAAATATGTA
TCCGCTCATGAGACAATAACCCTGATAAATGCTTCAATAATATTGAAAAAGGAAGAGTATGAGTATTCAA
CATTTCCGTGTCGCCCTTATTCCCTTTTTTGCGGCATTTTGCCTTCCTGTTTTTGCTCACCCAGAAACGC
TGGTGAAAGTAAAAGATGCTGAAGATCAGTTGGGTGCACGAGTGGGTTACATCGAACTGGATCTCAACAG
CGGTAAGATCCTTGAGAGTTTTCGCCCCGAAGAACGTTTTCCAATGATGAGCACTTTTAAAGTTCTGCTA
TGTGGCGCGGTATTATCCCGTATTGACGCCGGGCAAGAGCAACTCGGTCGCCGCATACACTATTCTCAGA
ATGACTTGGTTGAGTACTCACCAGTCACAGAAAAGCATCTTACGGATGGCATGACAGTAAGAGAATTATG
CAGTGCTGCCATAACCATGAGTGATAACACTGCGGCCAACTTACTTCTGACAACGATCGGAGGACCGAAG
GAGCTAACCGCTTTTTTGCACAACATGGGGGATCATGTAACTCGCCTTGATCGTTGGGAACCGGAGCTGA
ATGAAGCCATACCAAACGACGAGCGTGACACCACGATGCCTGTAGCAATGGCAACAACGTTGCGCAAACT
ATTAACTGGCGAACTACTTACTCTAGCTTCCCGGCAACAATTAATAGACTGGATGGAGGCGGATAAAGTT
GCAGGACCACTTCTGCGCTCGGCCCTTCCGGCTGGCTGGTTTATTGCTGATAAATCTGGAGCCGGTGAGC
GTGGGTCTCGCGGTATCATTGCAGCACTGGGGCCAGATGGTAAGCCCTCCCGTATCGTAGTTATCTACAC
GACGGGGAGTCAGGCAACTATGGATGAACGAAATAGACAGATCGCTGAGATAGGTGCCTCACTGATTAAG
CATTGGTAACTGTCAGACCAAGTTTACTCATATATACTTTAGATTGATTTAAAACTTCATTTTTAATTTA
AAAGGATCTAGGTGAAGATCCTTTTTGATAATCTCATGACCAAAATCCCTTAACGTGAGTTTTCGTTCCA
CTGAGCGTCAGACCCCGTAGAAAAGATCAAAGGATCTTCTTGAGATCCTTTTTTTCTGCGCGTAATCTGC
TGCTTGCAAACAAAAAAACCACCGCTACCAGCGGTGGTTTGTTTGCCGGATCAAGAGCTACCAACTCTTT
TTCCGAAGGTAACTGGCTTCAGCAGAGCGCAGATACCAAATACTGTTCTTCTAGTGTAGCCGTAGTTAGG
CCACCACTTCAAGAACTCTGTAGCACCGCCTACATACCTCGCTCTGCTAATCCTGTTACCAGTGGCTGCT
GCCAGTGGCGATAAGTCGTGTCTTACCGGGTTGGACTCAAGACGATAGTTACCGGATAAGGCGCAGCGGT
CGGGCTGAACGGGGGGTTCGTGCACACAGCCCAGCTTGGAGCGAACGACCTACACCGAACTGAGATACCT
ACAGCGTGAGCTATGAGAAAGCGCCACGCTTCCCGAAGGGAGAAAGGCGGACAGGTATCCGGTAAGCGGC
AGGGTCGGAACAGGAGAGCGCACGAGGGAGCTTCCAGGGGGAAACGCCTGGTATCTTTATAGTCCTGTCG
GGTTTCGCCACCTCTGACTTGAGCGTCGATTTTTGTGATGCTCGTCAGGGGGGCGGAGCCTATGGAAAAA
CGCCAGCAACGCGGCCTTTTTACGGTTCCTGGCCTTTTGCTGGCCTTTTGCTCACATGTTCTTTCCTGCG
TTATCCCCTGATTCTGTGGATAACCGTATTACCGCCTTTGAGTGAGCTGATACCGCTCGCCGCAGCCGAA
CGACCGAGCGCAGCGAGTCAGTGAGCGAGGAAGCGGAAGAGCGCCCAATAC
Features (pLannotate 1.2.2; 13 found; start..end, strand, type, name):
     95..116     +  protein_bind   CAP binding site: CAP binding activates transcription in the presence of cAMP. E. coli catabolite activator protein
    131..161     +  promoter       lac promoter: promoter for the E. coli lac operon
    169..185     +  protein_bind   lac operator: The lac repressor binds to the lac operator to inhibit transcription in E. coli. This inhibition can be relieved by adding lactose or isopropyl-β-D-thiogalactopyranoside (IPTG). lac repressor encoded by lacI
   3111..3335    +  CDS            tomm-20 (fragment): TOM20_CAEEL - Experimental evidence at protein level: Swiss-Prot protein existence level 1. Central component of the receptor complex responsible for the recognition and translocation of cytosolically synthesized mitochondrial preproteins (By similarity). Together with tomm-22 functions as the transit peptide receptor at the surface of the mitochondrion outer membrane and facilitates the movement of preproteins into the translocation pore (PubMed:21264209). From Caenorhabditis elegans.
   3342..3659    +  CDS            miniSOG: miniSOG is a basic (constitutively fluorescent) cyan fluorescent protein published in 2011, derived from Arabidopsis thaliana. It requires the cofactor flavin for fluorescence.
   4011..4871    +  CDS            mCherry: mCherry is a basic (constitutively fluorescent) red fluorescent protein published in 2004, derived from Discosoma sp.. It is reported to be a very rapidly-maturing monomer with low acid sensitivity.
   5570..5722    +  CDS            aex-5 (fragment): AEX5_CAEEL - Also known as kpc-3 From Caenorhabditis elegans.
   5850..5885    +  CDS            rop (fragment): Rop protein, which maintains plasmids at low copy number; rop
   5987..6086    +  misc_feature   bom (fragment): basis of mobility region from pBR322
   6184..6288    +  promoter       AmpR promoter: bla
   6289..7149    +  CDS            AmpR: β-lactamase; bla; confers resistance to ampicillin, carbenicillin, and related antibiotics
   7320..7908    +  rep_origin     ori: high-copy-number ColE1/pMB1/pBR322/pUC origin of replication
   8091..82      +  CDS            lacI (fragment) (across the origin): lac repressor; lacI; The lac repressor binds to the lac operator to inhibit transcription in E. coli. This inhibition can be relieved by adding lactose or isopropyl-β-D-thiogalactopyranoside (IPTG).
