[The description below was written by a language model from this plasmid's Addgene catalogue record and pLannotate feature annotations shown in this document.]
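Description:
pJH3410 is a C. elegans expression plasmid built on a pBSK-type backbone. It is propagated in E. coli as a high-copy plasmid through a ColE1/pUC-type origin and selected with ampicillin via the bla gene. The feature table also picks up bacterial backbone remnants (lac promoter/operator with CAP site, and fragments of lacI, rop and bom) that play no role in the worm. The sequenced record is 8,101 nt, close to the catalogued total of about 8.1 kb.

The payload is driven by the unc-129 promoter, which the record describes as giving DB (B-class motor neuron) specific expression. This promoter is not annotated in the feature table but presumably lies in the unannotated stretch upstream of the coding region. It drives a fusion of an N-terminal fragment of the mitochondrial outer-membrane import receptor TOMM-20 to miniSOG, a small flavin-binding protein that generates singlet oxygen under blue light. The tomm-20 fragment tethers miniSOG to mitochondria, so illumination causes local oxidative damage and kills the expressing cell. Downstream, an SL2 trans-splicing spacer makes the transcript operon-like, so a red fluorescent protein (listed as worm-optimised wCherry, annotated as mCherry) is translated as a separate protein rather than as a true fusion. It marks the cells that express miniSOG. The cassette ends in the unc-54 3' UTR. The adjacent aex-5 fragment annotation probably reflects genomic sequence carried along with that UTR.

The construct is intended for making transgenic worms in which B-type motor neurons can be optogenetically ablated and identified by red fluorescence. The associated publication concerns excitatory motor neurons as oscillators for backward locomotion.
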