Addgene plasmid #179575: pJH3410
Purpose: Punc-129(DB)::tomm20::miniSOG-SL2::RFP unc-54 3' UTR C.elegans B-MN -specific expression of miniSOG-SL2 RFP
Depositing lab: Mei Zhen. Publication: Excitatory motor neurons are local oscillators for backward locomotion. Gao S, Guan SA, Fouad AD, Meng J, Kawano T, Huang YC, Li Y, Alcaire S, Hung W, Lu Y, Qi YB, Jin Y, Alkema M, Fang-Yen C, Zhen M. Elife. 2018 Jan 23;7. pii: 29915. doi: 10.7554/eLife.29915. PubMed 29360035.
Backbone
  Vector backbone: pBSK
  Backbone manufacturer: stratagene
  Backbone size w/o insert (bp): 7556
  Total vector size (bp): 8108
  Vector type: Worm Expression
Growth in bacteria
  Bacterial resistance: Ampicillin, 100 μg/mL
  Growth temperature: 37°C
  Growth strain: DH5alpha
  Copy number: High Copy
Gene/Insert
  Gene/Insert name: tomm20::miniSOG
  Species: C. elegans (nematode)
  Insert size (bp): 552
  Entrez Gene: tomm-20 (a.k.a. CELE_F23H12.2)
  Promoter: Punc-129
  Tag / fusion protein: wCherry (C terminal on backbone)
  Cloning method: Restriction Enzyme; 5′ cloning site XmaI (not destroyed); 3′ cloning site KpnI (not destroyed)
  Sequencing primers: 5′ atgtcggacacaattct; 3′ TTATCCATCCAGCTGCA
Terms and licenses: Academic/Nonprofit Terms; Industry Terms: Not Available to Industry
How to cite: pJH3410 was a gift from Mei Zhen (Addgene plasmid # 179575 ; http://n2t.net/addgene:179575 ; RRID:Addgene_179575)
